Addgene plasmid #156940: pD649-HAsp-CD22-Fc(DAPA)-AviTag-6xHis
Purpose: Mammalian expression of cell-surface protein extracellular domain fused to Fc(DAPA)-Avi-6xHis. Protein is secreted from cells.
Depositing lab: Chris Garcia. Depositing organization: Stanford University. Publication: A Human IgSF Cell-Surface Interactome Reveals a Complex Network of Protein-Protein Interactions. Wojtowicz WM, Vielmetter J, Fernandes RA, Siepe DH, Eastman CL, Chisholm GB, Cox S, Klock H, Anderson PW, Rue SM, Miller JJ, Glaser SM, Bragstad ML, Vance J, Lam AW, Lesley SA, Zinn K, Garcia KC. Cell. 2020 Aug 20;182(4):1027-1043.e17. doi: 10.1016/j.cell.2020.07.025. PubMed 32822567.
Backbone
  Vector backbone: pD649
  Backbone size w/o insert (bp): 6106
  Vector type: Mammalian Expression
Growth in bacteria
  Bacterial resistance: Ampicillin, 100 μg/mL
  Growth temperature: 37°C
  Growth strain: DH5alpha
  Copy number: High Copy
Gene/Insert
  Gene/Insert name: CD22
  Species: H. sapiens (human)
  Insert size (bp): 2004
  Mutation: Fc region of human IgG contains D265A and P329A mutations (DAPA)
  Entrez Gene: CD22 (a.k.a. SIGLEC-2, SIGLEC2)
  Promoter: CMV/SP6
  Tag / fusion protein: Fc(DAPA)-AviTag-6xHis (C terminal on backbone)
  Cloning method: Restriction Enzyme; 5′ cloning site GCGGCCGC (not destroyed); 3′ cloning site GGCGCGCC (not destroyed)
  Sequencing primers: 5′ ATTTAGGTGACACTATAG; 3′ CACGTACCAGTTGAACTTCACC
Resource information
  A portion of this plasmid was derived from a plasmid made by: synthesis by ThermoFisher
Terms and licenses: Academic/Nonprofit Terms; Industry Terms: Not Available to Industry
Depositor comments: Some plasmids in this collection may have an IS4-like element ISVsa5 family transposase upstream of the CMV promoter.
How to cite: pD649-HAsp-CD22-Fc(DAPA)-AviTag-6xHis was a gift from Chris Garcia (Addgene plasmid # 156940 ; http://n2t.net/addgene:156940 ; RRID:Addgene_156940)
