[The description below was written by a language model from this plasmid's Addgene catalogue record and pLannotate feature annotations shown in this document.]
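Description:
pD649-HAsp-CD22-Fc(DAPA)-AviTag-6xHis is a mammalian expression plasmid of about 8.1 kb, built on the pD649 backbone, for producing the extracellular domain of human CD22 (SIGLEC-2) as a secreted Fc fusion protein. It is maintained in E. coli at high copy through a ColE1/pUC-type origin and selected with ampicillin via a β-lactamase gene. The feature table also shows an SV40 early promoter/EM7 promoter unit driving a puromycin N-acetyltransferase gene with an SV40 polyadenylation signal, which could allow selection of stably transfected mammalian cells, although the catalogue entry does not mention this use. Several short annotated fragments (KanR, lacZα, f1 ori, ble) appear to be backbone remnants rather than functional elements.

Expression is driven by the CMV immediate-early enhancer and promoter, followed by a fragment of CMV intron A. An SP6 promoter sits just upstream of the coding region and serves as a sequencing primer site. The name indicates an HA-type signal peptide ("HAsp"), whereas the automated annotation matched only a partial immunoglobulin heavy chain signal sequence at this position; either way, an N-terminal leader directs the protein into the secretory pathway. The roughly 2 kb CD22 segment, cloned between retained NotI and AscI sites, is fused in frame to a human IgG1 Fc region carrying the D265A and P329A (DAPA) substitutions, which are generally used to reduce Fc effector interactions. According to the record, an AviTag for site-specific biotinylation and a 6xHis tag for affinity purification follow the Fc, and the transcript ends at a bGH polyadenylation signal.

The plasmid belongs to a collection made for mapping protein–protein interactions among human immunoglobulin-superfamily cell-surface proteins. The depositor notes that some plasmids in the collection may carry an IS4-like transposase insertion upstream of the CMV promoter; none is annotated here.
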