Features (pLannotate 1.2.2; 21 found; start..end, strand, type, name):
    119..143     -  CDS            KanR (fragment): aminoglycoside phosphotransferase; aph(3')-Ia; confers resistance to kanamycin
    254..842     +  rep_origin     ori: high-copy-number ColE1/pMB1/pBR322/pUC origin of replication
   1067..1084    +  terminator     rrnB T2 terminator (fragment): transcription terminator T2 from the E. coli rrnB gene
   1109..1128    -  CDS            lacZα (fragment): LacZα fragment of β-galactosidase; lacZ fragment
   1584..1600    +  protein_bind   lac operator: The lac repressor binds to the lac operator to inhibit transcription in E. coli. This inhibition can be relieved by adding lactose or isopropyl-β-D-thiogalactopyranoside (IPTG). lac repressor encoded by lacI
   1843..2146    +  enhancer       CMV enhancer: human cytomegalovirus immediate early enhancer
   2147..2350    +  promoter       CMV promoter: human cytomegalovirus (CMV) immediate early promoter
   2486..2529    +  intron         CMV intron (fragment): modified intron A from human cytomegalovirus
   2581..2599    +  promoter       SP6 promoter: promoter for bacteriophage SP6 RNA polymerase
   2603..2640    +  CDS            IgH signal sequence (fragment): signal sequence from the mouse immunoglobulin heavy chain variable region
   2728..4764    +  CDS            CD22 (fragment): CD22_HUMAN - Also known as SIGLEC2. Experimental evidence at protein level: Swiss-Prot protein existence level 1. Mediates B-cell B-cell interactions. May be involved in the localization of B-cells in lymphoid tissues. Binds sialylated glycoproteins; one of which is CD45. Preferentially binds to alpha-2,6- linked sialic acid. The sialic acid recognition site can be masked by cis interactions with sialic acids on the same cell surface. Upon ligand induced tyrosine phosphorylation in the immune response seems to be involved in regulation of B-cell antigen receptor signaling. Plays a role in posi
   4768..5445    +  CDS            IGHG1 (fragment): IGHG1_HUMAN - Experimental evidence at protein level: Swiss-Prot protein existence level 1. Constant region of immunoglobulin heavy chains. Immunoglobulins, also known as antibodies, are membrane-bound or secreted glycoproteins produced by B lymphocytes. In the recognition phase of humoral immunity, the membrane-bound immunoglobulins serve as receptors which, upon binding of a specific antigen, trigger the clonal expansion and differentiation of B lymphocytes into immunoglobulins- secreting plasma cells. Secreted immunoglobulins mediate the effector phase of humoral immunity, which results in
   5660..5771    +  polyA_signal   bGH poly(A) signal: bovine growth hormone polyadenylation signal
   5772..5880    +  rep_origin     f1 ori (fragment): f1 bacteriophage origin of replication; arrow indicates direction of (+) strand synthesis
   5894..6223    +  promoter       SV40 promoter: SV40 enhancer and early promoter
   6271..6318    +  promoter       EM7 promoter: synthetic bacterial promoter&nbsp
   6337..6936    +  CDS            PuroR (fragment): puromycin N-acetyltransferase; pac from Streptomyces; confers resistance to puromycin
   6946..7071    +  CDS            ble (fragment): BLE_KLEPN - Experimental evidence at protein level: Swiss-Prot protein existence level 1. Binding protein with a strong affinity to the bleomycin family of antibiotics. Binds to CL990; an antimitotic-antibiotic compound. From Klebsiella pneumoniae.
   7066..7187    +  polyA_signal   SV40 poly(A) signal: SV40 polyadenylation signal
   7240..8100    -  CDS            AmpR: β-lactamase; bla; confers resistance to ampicillin, carbenicillin, and related antibiotics
   8103..89      -  promoter       AmpR promoter (fragment) (across the origin): bla
>Addgene plasmid #156940 | pD649-HAsp-CD22-Fc(DAPA)-AviTag-6xHis | addgene full sequence | sequence record 401025 | Addgene NGS Result
TTTCAATATTATTGAAGCATTTATCAGGGTTATTGTCTCATGAGCGGATACATATTTGAATGTATTTAGA
AAAATAAACAAATAGGGGTCAGTGTTACAACCAATTAACCAATTCTGAACATTATCGCGAGCCCATTTAT
ACCTGAATATGGCTCATAACACCCCTTGCTCATGACCAAAATCCCTTAACGTGAGTTACGCGCGCGTCGT
TCCACTGAGCGTCAGACCCCGTAGAAAAGATCAAAGGATCTTCTTGAGATCCTTTTTTTCTGCGCGTAAT
CTGCTGCTTGCAAACAAAAAAACCACCGCTACCAGCGGTGGTTTGTTTGCCGGATCAAGAGCTACCAACT
CTTTTTCCGAAGGTAACTGGCTTCAGCAGAGCGCAGATACCAAATACTGTTCTTCTAGTGTAGCCGTAGT
TAGCCCACCACTTCAAGAACTCTGTAGCACCGCCTACATACCTCGCTCTGCTAATCCTGTTACCAGTGGC
TGCTGCCAGTGGCGATAAGTCGTGTCTTACCGGGTTGGACTCAAGACGATAGTTACCGGATAAGGCGCAG
CGGTCGGGCTGAACGGGGGGTTCGTGCACACAGCCCAGCTTGGAGCGAACGACCTACACCGAACTGAGAT
ACCTACAGCGTGAGCTATGAGAAAGCGCCACGCTTCCCGAAGGGAGAAAGGCGGACAGGTATCCGGTAAG
CGGCAGGGTCGGAACAGGAGAGCGCACGAGGGAGCTTCCAGGGGGAAACGCCTGGTATCTTTATAGTCCT
GTCGGGTTTCGCCACCTCTGACTTGAGCGTCGATTTTTGTGATGCTCGTCAGGGGGGCGGAGCCTATGGA
AAAACGCCAGCAACGCGGCCTTTTTACGGTTCCTGGCCTTTTGCTGGCCTTTTGCTCACATGTTCTTTCC
TGCGTTATCCCCTGATTCTGTGGATAACCGTATTACCGCCTTTGAGTGAGCTGATACCGCTCGCCGCAGC
CGAACGACCGAGCGCAGCGAGTCAGTGAGCGAGGAAGCGGAAGGCGAGAGTAGGGAACTGCCAGGCATCA
AACTAAGCAGAAGGCCCCTGACGGATGGCCTTTTTGCGTTTCTACAAACTCTTTCTGTGTTGTAAAACGA
CGGCCAGTCTTAAGCTCGGGCCCCCTGGGCGGTTCTGATAACGAGTAATCGTTAATCCGCAAATAACGTA
AAAACCCGCTTCGGCGGGTTTTTTTATGGGGGGAGTTTAGGGAAAGAGCATTTGTCAGAATATTTAAGGG
CGCCTGTCACTTTGCTTGATATATGAGAATTATTTAACCTTATAAATGAGAAAAAAGCAACGCACTTTAA
ATAAGATACGTTGCTTTTTCGATTGATGAACACCTATAATTAAACTATTCATCTATTATTTATGATTTTT
TGTATATACAATATTTCTAGTTTGTTAAAGAGAATTAAGAAAATAAATCTCGAAAATAATAAAGGGAAAA
TCAGTTTTTGATATCAAAATTATACATGTCAACGATAATACAAAATATAATACAAACTATAAGATGTTAT
CAGTATTTATTATCATTTAGAATAAATTTTGTGTCGCCCTTAATTGTGAGCGGATAACAATTACGAGCTT
CATGCACAGTGGCGTTGACTCAATATTGGCCATTAGCCATATTATTCATTGGTTATATAGCATAAATCAA
TATTGGCTATTGGCCATTGCATACGTTGTATCTATATCATAATATGTACATTTATATTGGCTCATGTCCA
ATATGACCGCCATGTTGGCATTGATTATTGACTAGTTATTAATAGTAATCAATTACGGGGTCATTAGTTC
ATAGCCCATATATGGAGTTCCGCGTTACATAACTTACGGTAAATGGCCCGCCTGGCTGACCGCCCAACGA
CCCCCGCCCATTGACGTCAATAATGACGTATGTTCCCATAGTAACGCCAATAGGGACTTTCCATTGACGT
CAATGGGTGGAGTATTTACGGTAAACTGCCCACTTGGCAGTACATCAAGTGTATCATATGCCAAGTACGC
CCCCTATTGACGTCAATGACGGTAAATGGCCCGCCTGGCATTATGCCCAGTACATGACCTTATGGGACTT
TCCTACTTGGCAGTACATCTACGTATTAGTCATCGCTATTACCATGGTGATGCGGTTTTGGCAGTACATC
AATGGGCGTGGATAGCGGTTTGACTCACGGGGATTTCCAAGTCTCCACCCCATTGACGTCAATGGGAGTT
TGTTTTGGCACCAAAATCAACGGGACTTTCCAAAATGTCGTAACAACTCCGCCCCATTGACGCAAATGGG
CGGTAGGCGTGTACGGTGGGAGGTCTATATAAGCAGAGCTCGTTTAGTGAACCGTCAGATCGCCTGGAGA
CGCCATCCACGCTGTTTTGACCTCCATAGAAGACACCGGGACCGATCCAGCCTCCGCGGCCGGGAACGGT
GCATTGGAACGCGGATTCCCCGTGCCAAGAGTGACGTAAGTACCGCCTATAGAGTCTATAGGCCCACCCC
CTTGGCTTCGTTAGAACGCGGCTACAATTAATACATAACCTTATGTATCATACACATACGATTTAGGTGA
CACTATAGAATAACATCCACTTTGCCTTTCTCTCCACAGGTGTCCACTCCCAGGTCCAACTGCACCTCGG
TTCTATCGAAAACGCGCCTGCTAGCGCCACCATGAAGACCATCATTGCCCTGAGCTACATCTTCTGCCTG
GTGTTCGCTGCGGCCGCCGATAGCTCTAAATGGGTGTTCGAGCACCCCGAGACACTGTATGCTTGGGAAG
GCGCCTGCGTGTGGATTCCCTGTACCTATAGAGCCCTGGACGGCGACCTGGAAAGCTTCATCCTGTTTCA
CAACCCCGAGTACAACAAGAACACCAGCAAGTTCGACGGCACCCGGCTGTACGAGAGCACAAAGGATGGC
AAGGTGCCCAGCGAGCAGAAAAGAGTGCAGTTCCTGGGCGACAAGAACAAGAACTGCACCCTGAGCATTC
ACCCCGTGCACCTGAATGATTCTGGCCAGCTGGGCCTGAGAATGGAAAGCAAGACCGAGAAGTGGATGGA
ACGCATCCACCTGAACGTGTCCGAGAGGCCCTTTCCACCTCACATTCAGCTGCCTCCAGAGATCCAAGAG
TCCCAAGAAGTGACCCTGACCTGCCTGCTGAACTTCAGCTGCTACGGCTACCCTATCCAGCTGCAATGGC
TGCTGGAAGGCGTGCCAATGAGACAGGCCGCCGTGACAAGCACCAGCCTGACAATCAAGAGCGTGTTCAC
CAGAAGCGAGCTGAAATTCTCCCCACAGTGGTCCCACCACGGCAAGATTGTGACATGCCAGCTGCAGGAC
GCCGACGGCAAGTTCCTGAGCAATGACACAGTGCAGCTGAACGTCAAGCACACCCCTAAGCTGGAAATCA
AAGTGACCCCTAGCGACGCCATCGTCAGAGAAGGCGATAGCGTGACCATGACATGCGAGGTGTCCAGCAG
CAATCCTGAGTACACCACCGTGTCCTGGCTGAAGGACGGCACAAGCCTGAAGAAGCAGAACACCTTCACA
CTGAACCTGCGGGAAGTGACCAAGGACCAGAGCGGCAAGTACTGCTGCCAGGTGTCCAATGATGTCGGCC
CTGGCAGATCCGAAGAGGTGTTCCTGCAAGTGCAGTACGCCCCTGAGCCTTCTACAGTGCAGATCCTGCA
TTCTCCTGCCGTGGAAGGCAGCCAGGTGGAATTCCTGTGTATGAGCCTGGCCAATCCTCTGCCTACCAAC
TACACCTGGTATCACAACGGCAAAGAGATGCAGGGCAGAACCGAGGAAAAGGTGCACATCCCCAAGATCC
TGCCTTGGCATGCCGGCACATATAGCTGCGTGGCCGAGAATATCCTCGGAACAGGACAAAGAGGACCTGG
CGCCGAGCTGGATGTGCAGTACCCTCCTAAGAAAGTGACCACCGTGATTCAGAACCCCATGCCTATTCGC
GAGGGCGACACAGTGACACTGAGCTGCAACTACAACAGCAGCAACCCCTCCGTGACCAGATACGAGTGGA
AACCTCATGGCGCCTGGGAAGAACCTTCTCTGGGAGTGCTGAAGATCCAGAACGTCGGCTGGGACAACAC
CACAATTGCCTGCGCCGCCTGCAATAGCTGGTGTAGCTGGGCTTCTCCCGTGGCTCTGAACGTGCAGTAT
GCTCCTAGGGACGTCCGCGTGCGGAAGATCAAGCCTCTGTCTGAGATCCACAGCGGCAACAGCGTGTCCC
TGCAGTGCGATTTTTCCAGCTCTCACCCCAAAGAGGTCCAGTTCTTCTGGGAGAAGAACGGCAGACTGCT
GGGCAAAGAGTCTCAGCTGAATTTCGACAGCATCAGCCCTGAGGATGCCGGCAGCTACAGCTGCTGGGTC
AACAATTCTATCGGCCAGACCGCCAGCAAGGCCTGGACACTGGAAGTGCTGTATGCCCCTCGGCGGCTGA
GAGTTTCTATGAGCCCAGGCGATCAAGTGATGGAAGGCAAGAGCGCCACACTGACTTGCGAGTCCGATGC
CAATCCACCTGTGTCTCACTACACTTGGTTTGACTGGAACAACCAGAGCCTGCCTTACCACAGCCAGAAG
CTGAGGCTGGAACCAGTGAAAGTGCAGCACAGCGGCGCTTACTGGTGTCAGGGCACAAATTCTGTCGGCA
AGGGCAGAAGCCCTCTGAGCACCCTGACAGTGTACTACAGCCCCGAGACAATTGGGAGAAGAGGCGCGCC
GGGCGGCGACAAGACCCACACCTGCCCCCCCTGCCCAGCTCCAGAACTGCTGGGAGGGCCTTCCGTGTTC
CTGTTCCCCCCCAAGCCCAAGGACACCCTGATGATCAGCAGGACCCCCGAGGTGACCTGCGTGGTGGTGG
CCGTGTCCCACGAGGACCCAGAGGTGAAGTTCAACTGGTACGTGGACGGCGTGGAGGTGCACAACGCCAA
GACCAAGCCCAGAGAGGAGCAGTACAACAGCACCTACAGGGTGGTGTCCGTGCTGACCGTGCTGCACCAG
GACTGGCTGAACGGCAAAGAATACAAGTGCAAAGTCTCCAACAAGGCCCTGGCTGCCCCAATCGAAAAGA
CAATCAGCAAGGCCAAGGGCCAGCCACGGGAGCCCCAGGTGTACACCCTGCCCCCCAGCCGGGAGGAGAT
GACCAAGAACCAGGTGTCCCTGACCTGTCTGGTGAAGGGCTTCTACCCCAGCGATATCGCCGTGGAGTGG
GAGAGCAACGGCCAGCCCGAGAACAACTACAAGACCACCCCCCCAGTGCTGGACAGCGACGGCAGCTTCT
TCCTGTACAGCAAGCTGACCGTGGACAAGTCCAGGTGGCAGCAGGGCAACGTGTTCAGCTGCAGCGTGAT
GCACGAGGCCCTGCACAACCACTACACCCAGAAGTCCCTGAGCCTGAGCCCCGGCGGCAGCGGTCTTAAT
GATATTTTCGAGGCTCAGAAGATTGAGTGGCATGAACACCACCACCATCACCACTAAGGCCGGCCTGTAG
TCACTGGCACAACGCGTTACCCGGTAAGCCAATCGGGTATACACGGTCGTCATACTGCAGACAGGGTTCT
TCTACTTTGCAAGATAGTCTTGAGTAGTAAAATAAATAGATAGAGAAAATCAGCCTCGACTGTGCCTTCT
AGTTGCCAGCCATCTGTTGTTTGCCCCTCCCCCGTGCCTTCCTTGACCCTGGAAGGTGCCACTCCCACTG
TCCTTTCCTAATAAAATGAGGAAATTGCATCACAACACTCAACCCTATCTCGGTCTATTCTTTTGATTTA
TAAGGGATTTTGCCGATTTCGGCCTATTGGTTAAAAAATGAGCTGATTTAACAAAAATTTAACGCGAATT
AATTCTGTGGAATGTGTGTCAGTTAGGGTGTGGAAAGTCCCCAGGCTCCCCAGCAGGCAGAAGTATGCAA
AGCATGCATCTCAATTAGTCAGCAACCAGGTGTGGAAAGTCCCCAGGCTCCCCAGCAGGCAGAAGTATGC
AAAGCATGCATCTCAATTAGTCAGCAACCATAGTCCCGCCCCTAACTCCGCCCATCCCGCCCCTAACTCC
GCCCAGTTCCGCCCATTCTCCGCCCCATGGCTGACTAATTTTTTTTATTTATGCAGAGGCCGAGGCCGCC
TCTGCCTCTGAGCTATTCCAGAAGTAGTGAGGAGGCTTTTTTGGAGGCCTAGGCTTTTGCAAAAAGCTCC
CGGGAGCTTGTATATCCATTTTCGGATCTGATCAGCACGTGTTGACAATTAATCATCGGCATAGTATATC
GGCATAGTATAATACGACAAGGTGAGGAACTAAACCATGACCGAGTACAAGCCCACGGTGCGCCTCGCCA
CCCGCGACGACGTCCCCAGGGCCGTACGCACCCTCGCCGCCGCGTTCGCCGACTACCCCGCCACGCGCCA
CACCGTCGATCCGGACCGCCACATCGAGCGGGTCACCGAGCTGCAAGAACTCTTCCTCACGCGCGTCGGG
CTCGACATCGGCAAGGTGTGGGTCGCGGACGACGGCGCCGCGGTGGCGGTCTGGACCACGCCGGAGAGCG
TCGAAGCGGGGGCGGTGTTCGCCGAGATCGGCCCGCGCATGGCCGAGTTGAGCGGTTCCCGGCTGGCCGC
GCAGCAACAGATGGAAGGCCTCCTGGCGCCGCACCGGCCCAAGGAGCCCGCGTGGTTCCTGGCCACCGTC
GGCGTCTCGCCCGACCACCAGGGCAAGGGTCTGGGCAGCGCCGTCGTGCTCCCCGGAGTGGAGGCGGCCG
AGCGCGCCGGGGTGCCCGCCTTCCTGGAGACATCCGCGCCCCGCAACCTCCCCTTCTACGAGCGGCTCGG
CTTCACCGTCACCGCCGACGTCGAGGTGCCCGAAGGACCGCGCACCTGGTGCATGACCCGCAAGCCCGGT
GCCTGACACGTGCTACGAGATTTCGATTCCACCGCCGCCTTCTATGAAAGGTTGGGCTTCGGAATCGTTT
TCCGGGACGCCGGCTGGATGATCCTCCAGCGCGGGGATCTCATGCTGGAGTTCTTCGCCCACCCCAACTT
GTTTATTGCAGCTTATAATGGTTACAAATAAAGCAATAGCATCACAAATTTCACAAATAAAGCATTTTTT
TCACTGCATTCTAGTTGTGGTTTGTCCAAACTCATCAATGTATCTTATCATGTCTGTATACCGTCGACCT
CTAGCTAGAGCTTGGCGTAATCATGGTCATTACCAATGCTTAATCAGTGAGGCACCTATCTCAGCGATCT
GTCTATTTCGTTCATCCATAGTTGCCTGACTCCCCGTCGTGTAGATAACTACGATACGGGAGGGCTTACC
ATCTGGCCCCAGCGCTGCGATGATACCGCGAGAACCACGCTCACCGGCTCCGGATTTATCAGCAATAAAC
CAGCCAGCCGGAAGGGCCGAGCGCAGAAGTGGTCCTGCAACTTTATCCGCCTCCATCCAGTCTATTAATT
GTTGCCGGGAAGCTAGAGTAAGTAGTTCGCCAGTTAATAGTTTGCGCAACGTTGTTGCCATCGCTACAGG
CATCGTGGTGTCACGCTCGTCGTTTGGTATGGCTTCATTCAGCTCCGGTTCCCAACGATCAAGGCGAGTT
ACATGATCCCCCATGTTGTGCAAAAAAGCGGTTAGCTCCTTCGGTCCTCCGATCGTTGTCAGAAGTAAGT
TGGCCGCAGTGTTATCACTCATGGTTATGGCAGCACTGCATAATTCTCTTACTGTCATGCCATCCGTAAG
ATGCTTTTCTGTGACTGGTGAGTACTCAACCAAGTCATTCTGAGAATAGTGTATGCGGCGACCGAGTTGC
TCTTGCCCGGCGTCAATACGGGATAATACCGCGCCACATAGCAGAACTTTAAAAGTGCTCATCATTGGAA
AACGTTCTTCGGGGCGAAAACTCTCAAGGATCTTACCGCTGTTGAGATCCAGTTCGATGTAACCCACTCG
TGCACCCAACTGATCTTCAGCATCTTTTACTTTCACCAGCGTTTCTGGGTGAGCAAAAACAGGAAGGCAA
AATGCCGCAAAAAAGGGAATAAGGGCGACACGGAAATGTTGAATACTCATATTCTTCCTT
