>Addgene plasmid #156940 | pD649-HAsp-CD22-Fc(DAPA)-AviTag-6xHis | depositor partial sequence | sequence record 302990 | insert (extracellular domain)
GATAGCTCTAAATGGGTGTTCGAGCACCCCGAGACACTGTATGCTTGGGAAGGCGCCTGCGTGTGGATTC
CCTGTACCTATAGAGCCCTGGACGGCGACCTGGAAAGCTTCATCCTGTTTCACAACCCCGAGTACAACAA
GAACACCAGCAAGTTCGACGGCACCCGGCTGTACGAGAGCACAAAGGATGGCAAGGTGCCCAGCGAGCAG
AAAAGAGTGCAGTTCCTGGGCGACAAGAACAAGAACTGCACCCTGAGCATTCACCCCGTGCACCTGAATG
ATTCTGGCCAGCTGGGCCTGAGAATGGAAAGCAAGACCGAGAAGTGGATGGAACGCATCCACCTGAACGT
GTCCGAGAGGCCCTTTCCACCTCACATTCAGCTGCCTCCAGAGATCCAAGAGTCCCAAGAAGTGACCCTG
ACCTGCCTGCTGAACTTCAGCTGCTACGGCTACCCTATCCAGCTGCAATGGCTGCTGGAAGGCGTGCCAA
TGAGACAGGCCGCCGTGACAAGCACCAGCCTGACAATCAAGAGCGTGTTCACCAGAAGCGAGCTGAAATT
CTCCCCACAGTGGTCCCACCACGGCAAGATTGTGACATGCCAGCTGCAGGACGCCGACGGCAAGTTCCTG
AGCAATGACACAGTGCAGCTGAACGTCAAGCACACCCCTAAGCTGGAAATCAAAGTGACCCCTAGCGACG
CCATCGTCAGAGAAGGCGATAGCGTGACCATGACATGCGAGGTGTCCAGCAGCAATCCTGAGTACACCAC
CGTGTCCTGGCTGAAGGACGGCACAAGCCTGAAGAAGCAGAACACCTTCACACTGAACCTGCGGGAAGTG
ACCAAGGACCAGAGCGGCAAGTACTGCTGCCAGGTGTCCAATGATGTCGGCCCTGGCAGATCCGAAGAGG
TGTTCCTGCAAGTGCAGTACGCCCCTGAGCCTTCTACAGTGCAGATCCTGCATTCTCCTGCCGTGGAAGG
CAGCCAGGTGGAATTCCTGTGTATGAGCCTGGCCAATCCTCTGCCTACCAACTACACCTGGTATCACAAC
GGCAAAGAGATGCAGGGCAGAACCGAGGAAAAGGTGCACATCCCCAAGATCCTGCCTTGGCATGCCGGCA
CATATAGCTGCGTGGCCGAGAATATCCTCGGAACAGGACAAAGAGGACCTGGCGCCGAGCTGGATGTGCA
GTACCCTCCTAAGAAAGTGACCACCGTGATTCAGAACCCCATGCCTATTCGCGAGGGCGACACAGTGACA
CTGAGCTGCAACTACAACAGCAGCAACCCCTCCGTGACCAGATACGAGTGGAAACCTCATGGCGCCTGGG
AAGAACCTTCTCTGGGAGTGCTGAAGATCCAGAACGTCGGCTGGGACAACACCACAATTGCCTGCGCCGC
CTGCAATAGCTGGTGTAGCTGGGCTTCTCCCGTGGCTCTGAACGTGCAGTATGCTCCTAGGGACGTCCGC
GTGCGGAAGATCAAGCCTCTGTCTGAGATCCACAGCGGCAACAGCGTGTCCCTGCAGTGCGATTTTTCCA
GCTCTCACCCCAAAGAGGTCCAGTTCTTCTGGGAGAAGAACGGCAGACTGCTGGGCAAAGAGTCTCAGCT
GAATTTCGACAGCATCAGCCCTGAGGATGCCGGCAGCTACAGCTGCTGGGTCAACAATTCTATCGGCCAG
ACCGCCAGCAAGGCCTGGACACTGGAAGTGCTGTATGCCCCTCGGCGGCTGAGAGTTTCTATGAGCCCAG
GCGATCAAGTGATGGAAGGCAAGAGCGCCACACTGACTTGCGAGTCCGATGCCAATCCACCTGTGTCTCA
CTACACTTGGTTTGACTGGAACAACCAGAGCCTGCCTTACCACAGCCAGAAGCTGAGGCTGGAACCAGTG
AAAGTGCAGCACAGCGGCGCTTACTGGTGTCAGGGCACAAATTCTGTCGGCAAGGGCAGAAGCCCTCTGA
GCACCCTGACAGTGTACTACAGCCCCGAGACAATTGGGAGAAGA
